>Addgene plasmid #248565 | pHAGE-DD-KNL1-rvsf_aaaa-dCas9 | addgene full sequence | sequence record 498336 | Addgene NGS Result
TGGAAGGGCTAATTCACTCCCAAAGAAGACAAGATATCCTTGATCTGTGGATCTACCACACACAAGGCTA
CTTCCCTGATTAGCAGAACTACACACCAGGGCCAGGGGTCAGATATCCACTGACCTTTGGATGGTGCTAC
AAGCTAGTACCAGTTGAGCCAGATAAGGTAGAAGAGGCCAATAAAGGAGAGAACACCAGCTTGTTACACC
CTGTGAGCCTGCATGGGATGGATGACCCGGAGAGAGAAGTGTTAGAGTGGAGGTTTGACAGCCGCCTAGC
ATTTCATCACGTGGCCCGAGAGCTGCATCCGGAGTACTTCAAGAACTGCTGATATCGAGCTTGCTACAAG
GGACTTTCCGCTGGGGACTTTCCAGGGAGGCGTGGCCTGGGCGGGACTGGGGAGTGGCGAGCCCTCAGAT
CCTGCATATAAGCAGCTGCTTTTTGCCTGTACTGGGTCTCTCTGGTTAGACCAGATCTGAGCCTGGGAGC
TCTCTGGCTAACTAGGGAACCCACTGCTTAAGCCTCAATAAAGCTTGCCTTGAGTGCTTCAAGTAGTGTG
TGCCCGTCTGTTGTGTGACTCTGGTAACTAGAGATCCCTCAGACCCTTTTAGTCAGTGTGGAAAATCTCT
AGCAGTGGCGCCCGAACAGGGACTTGAAAGCGAAAGGGAAACCAGAGGAGCTCTCTCGACGCAGGACTCG
GCTTGCTGAAGCGCGCACGGCAAGAGGCGAGGGGCGGCGACTGGTGAGTACGCCAAAAATTTTGACTAGC
GGAGGCTAGAAGGAGAGAGATGGGTGCGAGAGCGTCAGTATTAAGCGGGGGAGAATTAGATCGCGATGGG
AAAAAATTCGGTTAAGGCCAGGGGGAAAGAAAAAATATAAATTAAAACATATAGTATGGGCAAGCAGGGA
GCTAGAACGATTCGCAGTTAATCCTGGCCTGTTAGAAACATCAGAAGGCTGTAGACAAATACTGGGACAG
CTACAACCATCCCTTCAGACAGGATCAGAAGAACTTAGATCATTATATAATACAGTAGCAACCCTCTATT
GTGTGCATCAAAGGATAGAGATAAAAGACACCAAGGAAGCTTTAGACAAGATAGAGGAAGAGCAAAACAA
AAGTAAGACCACCGCACAGCAAGCGGCCGGCCGCTGATCTTCAGACCTGGAGGAGGAGATATGAGGGACA
ATTGGAGAAGTGAATTATATAAATATAAAGTAGTAAAAATTGAACCATTAGGAGTAGCACCCACCAAGGC
AAAGAGAAGAGTGGTGCAGAGAGAAAAAAGAGCAGTGGGAATAGGAGCTTTGTTCCTTGGGTTCTTGGGA
GCAGCAGGAAGCACTATGGGCGCAGCGTCAATGACGCTGACGGTACAGGCCAGACAATTATTGTCTGGTA
TAGTGCAGCAGCAGAACAATTTGCTGAGGGCTATTGAGGCGCAACAGCATCTGTTGCAACTCACAGTCTG
GGGCATCAAGCAGCTCCAGGCAAGAATCCTGGCTGTGGAAAGATACCTAAAGGATCAACAGCTCCTGGGG
ATTTGGGGTTGCTCTGGAAAACTCATTTGCACCACTGCTGTGCCTTGGAATGCTAGTTGGAGTAATAAAT
CTCTGGAACAGATTTGGAATCACACGACCTGGATGGAGTGGGACAGAGAAATTAACAATTACACAAGCTT
AATACACTCCTTAATTGAAGAATCGCAAAACCAGCAAGAAAAGAATGAACAAGAATTATTGGAATTAGAT
AAATGGGCAAGTTTGTGGAATTGGTTTAACATAACAAATTGGCTGTGGTATATAAAATTATTCATAATGA
TAGTAGGAGGCTTGGTAGGTTTAAGAATAGTTTTTGCTGTACTTTCTATAGTGAATAGAGTTAGGCAGGG
ATATTCACCATTATCGTTTCAGACCCACCTCCCAACCCCGAGGGGACCCGACAGGCCCGAAGGAATAGAA
GAAGAAGGTGGAGAGAGAGACAGAGACAGATCCATTCGATTAGTGAACGGATCTCGACGGTATCGCCGAA
TTCACAAATGGCAGTATTCATCCACAATTTTAAAAGAAAAGGGGGGATTGGGGGGTACAGTGCAGGGGAA
AGAATAGTAGACATAATAGCAACAGACATACAAACTAAAGAATTACAAAAACAAATTACAAAAATTCAAA
ATTTTCGGGTTTATTACAGGGACAGCAGAGATCCAGTTTGGACTAGGCTAGCCATGCATGTCGTTACATA
ACTTACGGTAAATGGCCCGCCTGGCTGACCGCCCAACGACCCCCGCCCATTGACGTCAATAATGACGTAT
GTTCCCATAGTAACGCCAATAGGGACTTTCCATTGACGTCAATGGGTGGAGTATTTACGGTAAACTGCCC
ACTTGGCAGTACATCAAGTGTATCATATGCCAAGTACGCCCCCTATTGACGTCAATGACGGTAAATGGCC
CGCCTGGCATTATGCCCAGTACATGACCTTATGGGACTTTCCTACTTGGCAGTACATCTACGTATTAGTC
ATCGCTATTACCATGGTGATGCGGTTTTGGCAGTACATCAATGGGCGTGGATAGCGGTTTGACTCACGGG
GATTTCCAAGTCTCCACCCCATTGACGTCAATGGGAGTTTGTTTTGGCACCAAAATCAACGGGACTTTCC
AAAATGTCGTAACAACTCCGCCCCATTGACGCAAATGGGCGGTAGGCGTGTACGGTGGGAGGTCTATATA
AGCAGAGCTCTCCCTATCAGTGATAGAGATCTCCCTATCAGTGATAGAGATCGTCGACGAGCTCGTTTAG
TGAACCGTCAGATCGCCTGGAGACGCCATCCACGCTGTTTTGACCTCCATAGAAGACACCGGGACCGATC
CAGCCTCCGGACTCTAGAGGATCCCTACCGGTGATATCCTCGAGCCCATCAACAAGTTTGTACAAAAAAG
CAGGCTCCGCGCCACCATGGGAGTGCAGGTGGAAACCATCTCCCCAGGAGACGGGCGCACCTTCCCCAAG
CGCGGCCAGACCTGTGTGGTGCACTACACCGGGATGCTTGAAGATGGAAAGAAAGTCGATTCCTCCCGGG
ACAGAAACAAGCCCTTTAAGTTTATGCTAGGCAAGCAGGAGGTGATCCGAGGCTGGGAAGAAGGGGTTGC
CCAGATGAGTGTGGGTCAGAGAGCCAAACTGACTATATCTCCAGATTATGCCTATGGTGCCACTGGGCAC
CCAGGCATCATCCCACCACATGCCACTCTCGTCTTCGATGTGGAGCTTCTAAAACCGGAAGATGGGGTGT
CTTCAGAGGCTAATGAAGAAAATGACAATATAGAGAGACCTGTTAGAAGACGGCATTCTTCAATATTGAA
ACCCCCAAGGAGTCCTCTTCAGGACCTCAGAGGTGGGAATGAAACAGTTCAAGAGTCAAACGCGTTAAGG
AATAAGAAAAACTCTCGTGCAGCCGCCGCTGCAGATACTATAAAGGTATTCCAGACGGAGTCTCATATGA
AAATAGTGAGAAAGTCAGAAATGGAAGAAACAGAAGGCGGTTCCGGCGGAGGGTCGGACAAGAAGTACAG
CATCGGCCTGGCCATCGGCACCAACTCTGTGGGCTGGGCCGTGATCACCGACGAGTACAAGGTGCCCAGC
AAGAAATTCAAGGTGCTGGGCAACACCGACCGGCACAGCATCAAGAAGAACCTGATCGGCGCCCTGCTGT
TCGACAGCGGAGAAACAGCCGAGGCCACCCGGCTGAAGAGAACCGCCAGAAGAAGATACACCAGACGGAA
GAACCGGATCTGCTATCTGCAAGAGATCTTCAGCAACGAGATGGCCAAGGTGGACGACAGCTTCTTCCAC
AGACTGGAAGAGTCCTTCCTGGTGGAAGAGGATAAGAAGCACGAGCGGCACCCCATCTTCGGCAACATCG
TGGACGAGGTGGCCTACCACGAGAAGTACCCCACCATCTACCACCTGAGAAAGAAACTGGTGGACAGCAC
CGACAAGGCCGACCTGCGGCTGATCTATCTGGCCCTGGCCCACATGATCAAGTTCCGGGGCCACTTCCTG
ATCGAGGGCGACCTGAACCCCGACAACAGCGACGTGGACAAGCTGTTCATCCAGCTGGTGCAGACCTACA
ACCAGCTGTTCGAGGAAAACCCCATCAACGCCAGCGGCGTGGACGCCAAGGCCATCCTGTCTGCCAGACT
GAGCAAGAGCAGACGGCTGGAAAATCTGATCGCCCAGCTGCCCGGCGAGAAGAAGAATGGCCTGTTCGGC
AACCTGATTGCCCTGAGCCTGGGCCTGACCCCCAACTTCAAGAGCAACTTCGACCTGGCCGAGGATGCCA
AACTGCAGCTGAGCAAGGACACCTACGACGACGACCTGGACAACCTGCTGGCCCAGATCGGCGACCAGTA
CGCCGACCTGTTTCTGGCCGCCAAGAACCTGTCCGACGCCATACTGCTGAGCGACATCCTGAGAGTGAAC
ACCGAGATCACCAAGGCCCCCCTGAGCGCCTCTATGATCAAGAGATACGACGAGCACCACCAGGACCTGA
CCCTGCTGAAAGCTCTCGTGCGGCAGCAGCTGCCTGAGAAGTACAAAGAGATTTTCTTCGACCAGAGCAA
GAACGGCTACGCCGGCTACATCGATGGCGGAGCCAGCCAGGAAGAGTTCTACAAGTTCATCAAGCCCATC
CTGGAAAAGATGGACGGCACCGAGGAACTGCTCGTGAAGCTGAACAGAGAGGACCTGCTGCGGCAGCAGC
GGACCTTCGACAACGGCAGCATCCCCCACCAGATCCACCTGGGAGAGCTGCACGCCATTCTGCGGCGGCA
GGAAGATTTTTACCCATTCCTGAAGGACAACCGGGAAAAGATCGAGAAGATCCTGACCTTCCGCATCCCC
TACTACGTGGGCCCTCTGGCCAGGGGAAACAGCAGATTCGCCTGGATGACCAGAAAGAGCGAGGAAACCA
TCACCCCCTGGAACTTCGAGGAAGTGGTGGACAAGGGCGCCAGCGCCCAGAGCTTCATCGAGCGGATGAC
CAACTTCGATAAGAACCTGCCCAACGAGAAGGTGCTGCCCAAGCACAGCCTGCTGTACGAGTACTTCACC
GTGTACAACGAGCTGACCAAAGTGAAATACGTGACCGAGGGAATGAGAAAGCCCGCCTTCCTGAGCGGCG
AGCAGAAAAAAGCCATCGTGGACCTGCTGTTCAAGACCAACCGGAAAGTGACCGTGAAGCAGCTGAAAGA
GGACTACTTCAAGAAAATCGAGTGCTTCGACTCCGTGGAAATCTCCGGCGTGGAAGATCGGTTCAACGCC
TCCCTGGGCACATACCACGATCTGCTGAAAATTATCAAGGACAAGGACTTCCTGGACAATGAGGAAAACG
AGGACATTCTGGAAGATATCGTGCTGACCCTGACACTGTTTGAGGACAGAGAGATGATCGAGGAACGGCT
GAAAACCTATGCCCACCTGTTCGACGACAAAGTGATGAAGCAGCTGAAGCGGCGGAGATACACCGGCTGG
GGCAGGCTGAGCCGGAAGCTGATCAACGGCATCCGGGACAAGCAGTCCGGCAAGACAATCCTGGATTTCC
TGAAGTCCGACGGCTTCGCCAACAGAAACTTCATGCAGCTGATCCACGACGACAGCCTGACCTTTAAAGA
GGACATCCAGAAAGCCCAGGTGTCCGGCCAGGGCGATAGCCTGCACGAGCACATTGCCAATCTGGCCGGC
AGCCCCGCCATTAAGAAGGGCATCCTGCAGACAGTGAAGGTGGTGGACGAGCTCGTGAAAGTGATGGGCC
GGCACAAGCCCGAGAACATCGTGATCGAAATGGCCAGAGAGAACCAGACCACCCAGAAGGGACAGAAGAA
CAGCCGCGAGAGAATGAAGCGGATCGAAGAGGGCATCAAAGAGCTGGGCAGCCAGATCCTGAAAGAACAC
CCCGTGGAAAACACCCAGCTGCAGAACGAGAAGCTGTACCTGTACTACCTGCAGAATGGGCGGGATATGT
ACGTGGACCAGGAACTGGACATCAACCGGCTGTCCGACTACGATGTGGACGCTATCGTGCCTCAGAGCTT
TCTGAAGGACGACTCCATCGATAACAAAGTGCTGACTCGGAGCGACAAGAACCGGGGCAAGAGCGACAAC
GTGCCCTCCGAAGAGGTCGTGAAGAAGATGAAGAACTACTGGCGCCAGCTGCTGAATGCCAAGCTGATTA
CCCAGAGGAAGTTCGACAATCTGACCAAGGCCGAGAGAGGCGGCCTGAGCGAACTGGATAAGGCCGGCTT
CATCAAGAGACAGCTGGTGGAAACCCGGCAGATCACAAAGCACGTGGCACAGATCCTGGACTCCCGGATG
AACACTAAGTACGACGAGAACGACAAACTGATCCGGGAAGTGAAAGTGATCACCCTGAAGTCCAAGCTGG
TGTCCGATTTCCGGAAGGATTTCCAGTTTTACAAAGTGCGCGAGATCAACAACTACCACCACGCCCACGA
CGCCTACCTGAACGCCGTCGTGGGAACCGCCCTGATCAAAAAGTACCCTAAGCTGGAAAGCGAGTTCGTG
TACGGCGACTACAAGGTGTACGACGTGCGGAAGATGATCGCCAAGAGCGAGCAGGAAATCGGCAAGGCTA
CCGCCAAGTACTTCTTCTACAGCAACATCATGAACTTTTTCAAGACCGAGATTACCCTGGCCAACGGCGA
GATCCGGAAGCGGCCTCTGATCGAGACAAACGGCGAAACAGGCGAGATCGTGTGGGATAAGGGCCGGGAC
TTTGCCACCGTGCGGAAAGTGCTGTCTATGCCCCAAGTGAATATCGTGAAAAAGACCGAGGTGCAGACAG
GCGGCTTCAGCAAAGAGTCTATCCTGCCCAAGAGGAACAGCGACAAGCTGATCGCCAGAAAGAAGGACTG
GGACCCTAAGAAGTACGGCGGCTTCGACAGCCCCACCGTGGCCTATTCTGTGCTGGTGGTGGCCAAAGTG
GAAAAGGGCAAGTCCAAGAAACTGAAGAGTGTGAAAGAGCTGCTGGGGATCACCATCATGGAAAGAAGCA
GCTTCGAGAAGAATCCCATCGACTTTCTGGAAGCCAAGGGCTACAAAGAAGTGAAAAAGGACCTGATCAT
CAAGCTGCCTAAGTACTCCCTGTTCGAGCTGGAAAACGGCCGGAAGAGAATGCTGGCCTCTGCCGGCGAA
CTGCAGAAGGGAAACGAACTGGCCCTGCCCTCCAAATATGTGAACTTCCTGTACCTGGCCAGCCACTATG
AGAAGCTGAAGGGCTCCCCCGAGGATAATGAGCAGAAACAGCTGTTTGTGGAACAGCACAAACACTACCT
GGACGAGATCATCGAGCAGATCAGCGAGTTCTCCAAGAGAGTGATCCTGGCCGACGCTAATCTGGACAAG
GTGCTGAGCGCCTACAACAAGCACAGAGACAAGCCTATCAGAGAGCAGGCCGAGAATATCATCCACCTGT
TTACCCTGACCAATCTGGGAGCCCCTGCCGCCTTCAAGTACTTTGACACCACCATCGACCGGAAGAGGTA
CACCAGCACCAAAGAGGTGCTGGACGCCACCCTGATCCACCAGAGCATCACCGGCCTGTACGAGACACGG
ATCGACCTGTCTCAGCTGGGAGGCGACGCCTATCCCTATGACGTGCCCGATTATGCCAGCCTGGGCAGCG
GCTCCCCCAAGAAAAAACGCAAGGTGGAAGATCCTAAGAAAAAGCGGAAAGTGGACGGCATTGGTAGTGG
GAGCAACGGCAGCAGCGGATCCTGAAAGGGTGGGCGCGCCGACCCAGCTTTCTTGTACAAAGTGGTTTGC
GCATAGCTAGGTAGCCTAGAGGGCCCGCGGTTCGAATACCCATACGACGTCCCAGACTACGCTTAGTAAT
GATTAATTAAACTAGAAATTCTACCGGGTAGGGGAGGCGCTTTTCCCAAGGCAGTCTGGAGCATGCGCTT
TAGCAGCCCCGCTGGGCACTTGGCGCTACACAAGTGGCCTCTGGCCTCGCACACATTCCACATCCACCGG
TAGGCGCCAACCGGCTCCGTTCTTTGGTGGCCCCTTCGCGCCACCTTCTACTCCTCCCCTAGTCAGGAAG
TTCCCCCCCGCCCCGCAGCTCGCGTCGTGCAGGACGTGACAAATGGAAGTAGCACGTCTCACTAGTCTCG
TGCAGATGGACAGCACCGCTGAGCAATGGAAGCGGGTAGGCCTTTGGGGCAGCGGCCAATAGCAGCTTTG
CTCCTTCGCTTTCTGGGCTCAGAGGCTGGGAAGGGGTGGGTCCGGGGGCGGGCTCAGGGGCGGGCTCAGG
GGCGGGGCGGGCGCCCGAAGGTCCTCCGGAGGCCCGGCATTCTGCACGCTTCAAAAGCGCACGTCTGCCG
CGCTGTTCTCCTCTTCCTCATCTCCGGGCCTTTCGACCTGCAGCCCAAGCTTACCATGGCCAAGCCTTTG
TCTCAAGAAGAATCCACCCTCATTGAAAGAGCAACGGCTACAATCAACAGCATCCCCATCTCTGAAGACT
ACAGCGTCGCCAGCGCAGCTCTCTCTAGCGACGGCCGCATCTTCACTGGTGTCAATGTATATCATTTTAC
TGGGGGACCTTGTGCAGAACTCGTGGTGCTGGGCACTGCTGCTGCTGCGGCAGCTGGCAACCTGACTTGT
ATCGTCGCGATCGGAAATGAGAACAGGGGCATCTTGAGCCCCTGCGGACGGTGCCGACAGGTGCTTCTCG
ATCTGCATCCTGGGATCAAAGCCATAGTGAAGGACAGTGATGGACAGCCGACGGCAGTTGGGATTCGTGA
ATTGCTGCCCTCTGGTTATGTGTGGGAGGGCTAACGCCCGCCCCACGACCCGCAGCGCCCGACCGAAAGG
AGCGCACGACCCCATGCATCGATAGATCCTAATCAACCTCTGGATTACAAAATTTGTGAAAGATTGACTG
GTATTCTTAACTATGTTGCTCCTTTTACGCTATGTGGATACGCTGCTTTAATGCCTTTGTATCATGCTAT
TGCTTCCCGTATGGCTTTCATTTTCTCCTCCTTGTATAAATCCTGGTTGCTGTCTCTTTATGAGGAGTTG
TGGCCCGTTGTCAGGCAACGTGGCGTGGTGTGCACTGTGTTTGCTGACGCAACCCCCACTGGTTGGGGCA
TTGCCACCACCTGTCAGCTCCTTTCCGGGACTTTCGCTTTCCCCCTCCCTATTGCCACGGCGGAACTCAT
CGCCGCCTGCCTTGCCCGCTGCTGGACAGGGGCTCGGCTGTTGGGCACTGACAATTCCGTGGTGTTGTCG
GGGAAATCATCGTCCTTTCCTTGGCTGCTCGCCTGTGTTGCCACCTGGATTCTGCGCGGGACGTCCTTCT
GCTACGTCCCTTCGGCCCTCAATCCAGCGGACCTTCCTTCCCGCGGCCTGCTGCCGGCTCTGCGGCCTCT
TCCGCGTCTTCGCCTTCGCCCTCAGACGAGTCGGATCTCCCTTTGGGCCGCCTCCCCGCCTGAGATCCTT
TAAGACCAATGACTTACAAGGCAGCTGTAGATCTTAGCCACTTTTTAAAAGAAAAGGGGGGACTGGAAGG
GCTAATTCACTCCCAACGAAGACAAGATCTGCTTTTTGCTTGTACTGGGTCTCTCTGGTTAGACCAGATC
TGAGCCTGGGAGCTCTCTGGCTAACTAGGGAACCCACTGCTTAAGCCTCAATAAAGCTTGCCTTGAGTGC
TTCAAGTAGTGTGTGCCCGTCTGTTGTGTGACTCTGGTAACTAGAGATCCCTCAGACCCTTTTAGTCAGT
GTGGAAAATCTCTAGCAGTAGTAGTTCATGTCATCTTATTATTCAGTATTTATAACTTGCAAAGAAATGA
ATATCAGAGAGTGAGAGGCCCGGGTTAATTAAGGAAAGGGCTAGATCATTCTTGAAGACGAAAGGGCCTC
GTGATACGCCTATTTTTATAGGTTAATGTCATGATAATAATGGTTTCTTAGACGTCAGGTGGCACTTTTC
GGGGAAATGTGCGCGGAACCCCTATTTGTTTATTTTTCTAAATACATTCAAATATGTATCCGCTCATGAG
ACAATAACCCTGATAAATGCTTCAATAATATTGAAAAAGGAAGAGTATGAGTATTCAACATTTCCGTGTC
GCCCTTATTCCCTTTTTTGCGGCATTTTGCCTTCCTGTTTTTGCTCACCCAGAAACGCTGGTGAAAGTAA
AAGATGCTGAAGATCAGTTGGGTGCACGAGTGGGTTACATCGAACTGGATCTCAACAGCGGTAAGATCCT
TGAGAGTTTTCGCCCCGAAGAACGTTTTCCAATGATGAGCACTTTTAAAGTTCTGCTATGTGGCGCGGTA
TTATCCCGTGTTGACGCCGGGCAAGAGCAACTCGGTCGCCGCATACACTATTCTCAGAATGACTTGGTTG
AGTACTCACCAGTCACAGAAAAGCATCTTACGGATGGCATGACAGTAAGAGAATTATGCAGTGCTGCCAT
AACCATGAGTGATAACACTGCGGCCAACTTACTTCTGACAACGATCGGAGGACCGAAGGAGCTAACCGCT
TTTTTGCACAACATGGGGGATCATGTAACTCGCCTTGATCGTTGGGAACCGGAGCTGAATGAAGCCATAC
CAAACGACGAGCGTGACACCACGATGCCTGTAGCAATGGCAACAACGTTGCGCAAACTATTAACTGGCGA
ACTACTTACTCTAGCTTCCCGGCAACAATTAATAGACTGGATGGAGGCGGATAAAGTTGCAGGACCACTT
CTGCGCTCGGCCCTTCCGGCTGGCTGGTTTATTGCTGATAAATCTGGAGCCGGTGAGCGTGGGTCTCGCG
GTATCATTGCAGCACTGGGGCCAGATGGTAAGCCCTCCCGTATCGTAGTTATCTACACGACGGGGAGTCA
GGCAACTATGGATGAACGAAATAGACAGATCGCTGAGATAGGTGCCTCACTGATTAAGCATTGGTAACTG
TCAGACCAAGTTTACTCATATATACTTTAGATTGATTTAAAACTTCATTTTTAATTTAAAAGGATCTAGG
TGAAGATCCTTTTTGATAATCTCATGACCAAAATCCCTTAACGTGAGTTTTCGTTCCACTGAGCGTCAGA
CCCCGTAGAAAAGATCAAAGGATCTTCTTGAGATCCTTTTTTTCTGCGCGTAATCTGCTGCTTGCAAACA
AAAAAACCACCGCTACCAGCGGTGGTTTGTTTGCCGGATCAAGAGCTACCAACTCTTTTTCCGAAGGTAA
CTGGCTTCAGCAGAGCGCAGATACCAAATACTGTTCTTCTAGTGTAGCCGTAGTTAGGCCACCACTTCAA
GAACTCTGTAGCACCGCCTACATACCTCGCTCTGCTAATCCTGTTACCAGTGGCTGCTGCCAGTGGCGAT
AAGTCGTGTCTTACCGGGTTGGACTCAAGACGATAGTTACCGGATAAGGCGCAGCGGTCGGGCTGAACGG
GGGGTTCGTGCACACAGCCCAGCTTGGAGCGAACGACCTACACCGAACTGAGATACCTACAGCGTGAGCT
ATGAGAAAGCGCCACGCTTCCCGAAGGGAGAAAGGCGGACAGGTATCCGGTAAGCGGCAGGGTCGGAACA
GGAGAGCGCACGAGGGAGCTTCCAGGGGGAAACGCCTGGTATCTTTATAGTCCTGTCGGGTTTCGCCACC
TCTGACTTGAGCGTCGATTTTTGTGATGCTCGTCAGGGGGGCGGAGCCTATGGAAAAACGCCAGCAACGC
GGCCTTTTTACGGTTCCTGGCCTTTTGCTGGCCTTTTGCTCACATGTTCTTTCCTGCGTTATCCCCTGAT
TCTGTGGATAACCGTATTACCGCCTTTGAGTGAGCTGATACCGCTCGCCGCAGCCGAACGACCGAGCGCA
GCGAGTCAGTGAGCGAGGAAGCGGAAGAGCGCCCAATACGCAAACCGCCTCTCCCCGCGCGTTGGCCGAT
TCATTAATGCAGCAAGCTCATGGCTGACTAATTTTTTTTATTTATGCAGAGGCCGAGGCCGCCTCGGCCT
CTGAGCTATTCCAGAAGTAGTGAGGAGGCTTTTTTGGAGGCCTAGGCTTTTGCAAAAAGCTCCCCGTGGC
ACGACAGGTTTCCCGACTGGAAAGCGGGCAGTGAGCGCAACGCAATTAATGTGAGTTAGCTCACTCATTA
GGCACCCCAGGCTTTACACTTTATGCTTCCGGCTCGTATGTTGTGTGGAATTGTGAGCGGATAACAATTT
CACACAGGAAACAGCTATGACATGATTACGAATTTCACAAATAAAGCATTTTTTTCACTGCATTCTAGTT
GTGGTTTGTCCAAACTCATCAATGTATCTTATCATGTCTGGATCAACTGGATAACTCAAGCTAACCAAAA
TCATCCCAAACTTCCCACCCCATACCCTATTACCACTGCCAATTACCTGTGGTTTCATTTACTCTAAACC
TGTGATTCCTCTGAATTATTTTCATTTTAAAGAAATTGTATTTGTTAAATATGTACTACAAACTTAGTAG
T
Features (pLannotate 1.2.2; 32 found; start..end, strand, type, name):
    377..634     +  LTR            5' LTR (truncated): truncated 5' long terminal repeat (LTR) from HIV-1
    681..806     +  misc_feature   HIV-1 Ψ: packaging signal of human immunodeficiency virus type 1
    790..1128    +  CDS            HIV-1 gag (fragment): gag protein from human immunodeficiency virus 1; gag
   1303..1536    +  misc_feature   RRE: The Rev response element (RRE) of HIV-1 allows for Rev-dependent mRNA export from the nucleus to the cytoplasm.
   1913..2013    +  CDS            Rev (fragment): human immunodeficiency virus 1 (HIV-1) Rev protein; rev; enhances nuclear export of unspliced and incompletely spliced viral mRNAs
   2058..2175    +  misc_feature   cPPT/CTS: central polypurine tract and central termination sequence of HIV-1
   2232..2535    +  enhancer       CMV enhancer: human cytomegalovirus immediate early enhancer
   2536..2739    +  promoter       CMV promoter: human cytomegalovirus (CMV) immediate early promoter
   2741..2760    +  promoter       PLtetO-1 promoter (fragment): modified phage lambda PL promoter with tet operator sites (Lutz and Bujard, 1997)
   2762..2781    +  promoter       PLtetO-1 promoter (fragment): modified phage lambda PL promoter with tet operator sites (Lutz and Bujard, 1997)
   2789..2822    +  promoter       TRE3GV promoter (fragment): 3rd-generation Tet-responsive promoter that can be activated by binding of Tet-On® 3G, optimized for retroviral and lentiviral vectors
   2922..2946    +  protein_bind   attB1: mutant version of attB; recombination site for the Gateway® BP reaction BP Clonase™
   2957..3280    +  CDS            DD: destabilization domain that can be stabilized by Shield1 in the ProteoTuner™ system L106P mutant of FKBP12
   3281..3523    +  CDS            Knl1 (fragment): KNL1_MOUSE - Also known as Casc5. Experimental evidence at protein level: Swiss-Prot protein existence level 1. Performs two crucial functions during mitosis: it is essential for spindle-assembly checkpoint signaling and for correct chromosome alignment. Directly links spindle checkpoint proteins BUB1 and BUB1B to kinetochores. Part of the MIS12 complex, which may be fundamental for kinetochore formation and proper chromosome segregation during mitosis. Acts in coordination with CENPK to recruit the NDC80 complex to the outer kinetochore (By similarity). From Mus musculus (Mouse).
   3556..7657    +  CDS            Cas9 (fragment): Cas9 (Csn1) endonuclease from the Streptococcus pyogenes Type II CRISPR/Cas system generates RNA-guided double strand breaks in DNA
   7812..7836    -  protein_bind   attB2: mutant version of attB; recombination site for the Gateway® BP reaction BP Clonase™
   7936..8435    +  promoter       PGK promoter: mouse phosphoglycerate kinase 1 promoter
   8456..8854    +  CDS            BSD: blasticidin S deaminase; Aspergillus terreus BSD; confers resistance to blasticidin
   8921..9509    +  misc_feature   WPRE: woodchuck hepatitis virus posttranscriptional regulatory element
   9517..9582    +  CDS            nef (fragment): NEF_HV1Z2 - Experimental evidence at protein level: Swiss-Prot protein existence level 1. Extracellular Nef protein targets CD4(+) T-lymphocytes for apoptosis by interacting with CXCR4 surface receptors. From Human immunodeficiency virus type 1 group M subtype D (isolate Z2/CDC-Z34) (HIV-1).
   9584..9817    +  LTR            3' LTR (ΔU3): self-inactivating 3' long terminal repeat (LTR) from HIV-1
  10022..10126   +  promoter       AmpR promoter: bla
  10127..10987   +  CDS            AmpR: β-lactamase; bla; confers resistance to ampicillin, carbenicillin, and related antibiotics
  11158..11746   +  rep_origin     ori: high-copy-number ColE1/pMB1/pBR322/pUC origin of replication
  11929..11983   +  CDS            lacI (fragment): lac repressor; lacI; The lac repressor binds to the lac operator to inhibit transcription in E. coli. This inhibition can be relieved by adding lactose or isopropyl-β-D-thiogalactopyranoside (IPTG).
  11989..12082   +  rep_origin     SV40 ori (fragment): SV40 origin of replication
  12107..12144   +  CDS            lacI (fragment): lac repressor; lacI; The lac repressor binds to the lac operator to inhibit transcription in E. coli. This inhibition can be relieved by adding lactose or isopropyl-β-D-thiogalactopyranoside (IPTG).
  12157..12178   +  protein_bind   CAP binding site: CAP binding activates transcription in the presence of cAMP. E. coli catabolite activator protein
  12193..12223   +  promoter       lac promoter: promoter for the E. coli lac operon
  12227..12249   +  protein_bind   lac operator (fragment): The lac repressor binds to the lac operator to inhibit transcription in E. coli. This inhibition can be relieved by adding lactose or isopropyl-β-D-thiogalactopyranoside (IPTG). lac repressor encoded by lacI
  12281..12364   +  polyA_signal   SV40 poly(A) signal (fragment): SV40 polyadenylation signal
  12531..329     +  CDS            nef (fragment) (across the origin): NEF_HV1BR - Experimental evidence at protein level: Swiss-Prot protein existence level 1. Extracellular Nef protein targets CD4(+) T-lymphocytes for apoptosis by interacting with CXCR4 surface receptors (PubMed:14990729). From Human immunodeficiency virus type 1 group M subtype B (isolate BRU/LAI) (HIV-1).
