[The description below was written by a language model from this plasmid's Addgene catalogue record and pLannotate feature annotations shown in this document.]
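Description:
pHAGE-DD-KNL1-rvsf_aaaa-dCas9 is a 12.5 kb HIV-1-derived lentiviral expression plasmid built on the pHAGE-TREx-DEST Gateway destination backbone, catalogued for mammalian expression and CRISPR applications. In bacteria it is maintained through a high-copy ColE1/pUC-type origin and selected with ampicillin (AmpR). The transfer cassette carries a truncated 5' LTR, the Ψ packaging signal with a gag fragment, the RRE for Rev-dependent export, the cPPT/CTS, a WPRE and a self-inactivating ΔU3 3' LTR. These elements let the genome be packaged and integrated without regenerating an active viral promoter.

The payload sits between attB1 and attB2 sites left by Gateway recombination. It is driven by the CMV enhancer/promoter followed by two tet operator sites (TetO2), which allows repression in cells expressing the Tet repressor and induction with tetracycline-class drugs. The open reading frame fuses an FKBP12-derived destabilization domain (stabilized by the Shield1 ligand) to a short N-terminal portion of KNL1 and then to catalytically dead S. pyogenes Cas9 (D10A, H840A). The record lists HA and 2xNLS at the C terminus, though these are not annotated in the feature table. The KNL1 fragment is recorded as human, although the annotation tool matched it to the mouse homologue, and it carries the RVSF58-61AAAA substitution in the RVSF motif. A downstream mouse PGK promoter drives blasticidin S deaminase for selecting transduced cells.

The construct belongs to the KaryoCreate system, in which centromere-targeting guide RNAs tether the mutant kinetochore fragment to specific human centromeres to study chromosome-specific aneuploidy. Transcriptional and protein-stability controls together give doubly regulated expression.
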