Addgene plasmid #248565: pHAGE-DD-KNL1-rvsf_aaaa-dCas9
Purpose: A CRISPR-based technology to study chromosome-specific aneuploidy by targeting human centromeres
Depositing lab: Teresa Davoli. Depositing organization: NYU Grossman School of Medicine. Publication: KaryoCreate: A CRISPR-based technology to study chromosome-specific aneuploidy by targeting human centromeres. Bosco N, Goldberg A, Zhao X, Mays JC, Cheng P, Johnson AF, Bianchi JJ, Toscani C, Di Tommaso E, Katsnelson L, Annuar D, Mei S, Faitelson RE, Pesselev IY, Mohamed KS, Mermerian A, Camacho-Hernandez EM, Gionco CA, Manikas J, Tseng YS, Sun Z, Fani S, Keegan S, Lippman SM, Fenyo D, Giunta S, Santaguida S, Davoli T. Cell. 2023 Apr 27;186(9):1985-2001.e19. doi: 10.1016/j.cell.2023.03.029. Epub 2023 Apr 18. PubMed 37075754.
Backbone
  Vector backbone: pHAGE-TREx-DEST
  Vector type: Mammalian Expression, CRISPR
Growth in bacteria
  Bacterial resistance: Ampicillin, 100 μg/mL
  Growth temperature: 30°C
  Growth strain: NEB Stable
  Copy number: High Copy
Gene/Insert
  Gene/Insert name: DD-KNL1-rvsf_aaaa-dCas9 (alt name: KNL1(Mut)-dCas9 fused to FKBP-based degradation domain)
  Species: H. sapiens (human)
  Mutation: KNL1 RVSF58-61AAAA; Cas9 D10A, H840A
  Promoter: CMV, TetO2
  Tag / fusion protein: HA, 2xNLS (C terminal on insert)
  Cloning method: Gateway Cloning
Terms and licenses: Academic/Nonprofit Terms; Industry Terms: Not Available to Industry
How to cite: pHAGE-DD-KNL1-rvsf_aaaa-dCas9 was a gift from Teresa Davoli (Addgene plasmid # 248565 ; http://n2t.net/addgene:248565 ; RRID:Addgene_248565)
